Addgene plasmid #152821: pGBW-m4134426
Purpose: Mammalian expression plasmid for SARS-CoV-2 nsp10
Depositing lab: Ginkgo Bioworks & Benjie Chen. Depositing organization: Ginkgo Bioworks.
Backbone
  Vector backbone: pTwist_CMV_Hygro_6
  Backbone size w/o insert (bp): 6525
  Vector type: Mammalian Expression
  Selectable markers: Hygromycin
Growth in bacteria
  Bacterial resistance: Ampicillin, 100 μg/mL
  Growth temperature: 37°C
  Growth strain: DH5alpha
  Copy number: High Copy
Gene/Insert
  Gene/Insert name: SARS-CoV-2 nsp10
  Species: Severe acute respiratory syndrome coronavirus 2
  Insert size (bp): 416
  Mutation: wt
  Entrez Gene: ORF1ab (a.k.a. GU280_gp01)
  Promoter: CMV
  Tag / fusion protein: Cleavable TEV;3xFlag (C terminal on backbone)
  Cloning method: Unknown
Resource information
  A portion of this plasmid was derived from a plasmid made by: GinkgoBioworks
Depositor comments: NCBI reference sequence: YP_009725306.1
How to cite: pGBW-m4134426 was a gift from Ginkgo Bioworks & Benjie Chen (Addgene plasmid # 152821 ; http://n2t.net/addgene:152821 ; RRID:Addgene_152821)
