[The description below was written by a language model from this plasmid's Addgene catalogue record and pLannotate feature annotations shown in this document.]
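Description:
pGBW-m4134426 is a mammalian expression plasmid for wild-type SARS-CoV-2 non-structural protein 10 (nsp10), built on the pTwist_CMV_Hygro_6 backbone; the full sequence record is about 7.0 kb. It is propagated in E. coli as a high-copy plasmid through a ColE1/pUC-type origin and selected with ampicillin via a complete AmpR (β-lactamase) gene. For selection in mammalian cells it carries a separate cassette in which the human ubiquitin C (UbC) promoter drives hygromycin B phosphotransferase, followed by a synthetic poly(A) signal, so stably transfected cells can be enriched with hygromycin.

The payload is a roughly 416 bp nsp10 coding segment derived from the viral ORF1ab polyprotein, annotated as spanning the numbering origin of the circular sequence. It lies downstream of the CMV immediate-early enhancer and promoter elements and is fused at its C terminus to a backbone-encoded TEV protease cleavage site and 3xFLAG tag. The feature table detects only a FLAG fragment just after the insert and does not annotate the TEV site separately. An SV40 poly(A) signal is annotated after the tag, although on the reverse strand. The expression and bacterial units are bracketed by T7 and rrnG transcription terminators, additional synthetic poly(A) signals and short 5' and 3' β-globin insulator elements, which presumably limit read-through and interference between cassettes.

nsp10 is a cofactor that stimulates the nsp14 exoribonuclease and nsp16 2'-O-methyltransferase activities involved in viral RNA cap methylation. The removable FLAG tag suits the construct to detection of the protein in mammalian cells and to affinity purification or interaction studies, though the record itself states only mammalian expression as the purpose.
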