Features (pLannotate 1.2.2; 20 found; start..end, strand, type, name):
    491..513     +  CDS            FLAG (fragment): FLAG® epitope tag, followed by an enterokinase cleavage site
    583..704     -  polyA_signal   SV40 poly(A) signal: SV40 polyadenylation signal
    727..796     -  CDS            large T antigen (fragment): large T antigen from SV40 (simian virus 40)
    819..865     +  terminator     T7 terminator: transcription terminator for bacteriophage T7 RNA polymerase
    895..1031    +  terminator     rrnG terminator: transcription terminator from the E. coli ribosomal RNA rrnG operon (Albrechtsen et al., 1991)
   1076..1147    +  misc_feature   3' β-globin insulator: insulator downstream of the human β-globin locus (Farrell et al., 2002)
   1373..1961    -  rep_origin     ori: high-copy-number ColE1/pMB1/pBR322/pUC origin of replication
   2133..2197    -  CDS            bla(M) (fragment): β-lactamase lacking the signal sequence; bla(M); allows cytosolic expression of β-lactamase
   2461..3670    +  promoter       UbC promoter: human ubiquitin C promoter
   3680..4701    +  CDS            HygR (fragment): hygromycin B phosphotransferase confers resistance to hygromycin
   4729..4777    +  polyA_signal   poly(A) signal: synthetic polyadenylation signal
   5043..5903    +  CDS            AmpR: β-lactamase; bla; confers resistance to ampicillin, carbenicillin, and related antibiotics
   5916..6052    +  terminator     rrnG terminator: transcription terminator from the E. coli ribosomal RNA rrnG operon (Albrechtsen et al., 1991)
   6197..6268    +  misc_feature   5' β-globin insulator: insulator upstream of the human β-globin locus (Farrell et al., 2002)
   6273..6319    -  terminator     T7 terminator: transcription terminator for bacteriophage T7 RNA polymerase
   6337..6385    -  polyA_signal   poly(A) signal: synthetic polyadenylation signal
   6466..6769    +  enhancer       CMV enhancer: human cytomegalovirus immediate early enhancer
   6842..6859    -  promoter       CMV promoter (fragment): human cytomegalovirus (CMV) immediate early promoter
   6922..6973    +  promoter       CMVd2 promoter: truncated human cytomegalovirus (CMV) immediate early promoter that yields moderately reduced expression relative to the full-length promoter
   7039..424     +  CDS            R1A_SARS2 (fragment) (across the origin) (sequence partly withheld): Experimental evidence at protein level: Swiss-Prot protein existence level 1. [Non-structural protein 10]: Plays a pivotal role in viral transcription by stimulating both nsp14 3'-5' exoribonuclease and nsp16 2'-O-methyltransferase activities. Therefore plays an essential role in viral mRNAs cap methylation. From Severe acute respiratory syndrome coronavirus 2 (2019-nCoV) (SARS-CoV-2).
>Addgene plasmid #152821 | pGBW-m4134426 | depositor full sequence | sequence record 295833 | Full Sequence
CACCATG
[417 nt withheld, positions 8-424]
GAAAACCTTTACTTTCAGTCGATGGATTATAAGGACCACGATGGAGACTACAAAGATCATGACATTGATT
ACAAGGACGACGATGACAAATAAGGATCCGCAGGCCTCTGCTAGCTTGACTGACTGAGATACAGCGTACC
TTCAGCTCACAGACATGATAAGATACATTGATGAGTTTGGACAAACCACAACTAGAATGCAGTGAAAAAA
ATGCTTTATTTGTGAAATTTGTGATGCTATTGCTTTATTTGTAACCATTATAAGCTGCAATAAACAAGTT
AACAACAACAATTGCATTCATTTTATGTTTCAGGTTCAGGGGGAGGTGTGGGAGGTTTTTTAAAGCAAGT
AAAACCTCTACAAATGTGGTATTGGCCCATCTCTATCGGTATCGTAGCATAACCCCTTGGGGCCTCTAAA
CGGGTCTTGAGGGGTTTTTTGTGCCCCTCGGGCCGGATTGCTATCTACCGGCATTGGCGCAGAAAAAAAT
GCCTGATGCGACGCTGCGCGTCTTATACTCCCACATATGCCAGATTCAGCAACGGATACGGCTTCCCCAA
CTTGCCCACTTCCATACGTGTCCTCCTTACCAGAAATTTATCCTTAAGGTCGTCAGCTATCCTGCAGGCG
ATCTCTCGATTTCGATCAAGACATTCCTTTAATGGTCTTTTCTGGACACCACTAGGGGTCAGAAGTAGTT
CATCAAACTTTCTTCCCTCCCTAATCTCATTGGTTACCTTGGGCTATCGAAACTTAATTAACCAGTCAAG
TCAGCTACTTGGCGAGATCGACTTGTCTGGGTTTCGACTACGCTCAGAATTGCGTCAGTCAAGTTCGATC
TGGTCCTTGCTATTGCACCCGTTCTCCGATTACGAGTTTCATTTAAATCATGTGAGCAAAAGGCCAGCAA
AAGGCCAGGAACCGTAAAAAGGCCGCGTTGCTGGCGTTTTTCCATAGGCTCCGCCCCCCTGACGAGCATC
ACAAAAATCGACGCTCAAGTCAGAGGTGGCGAAACCCGACAGGACTATAAAGATACCAGGCGTTTCCCCC
TGGAAGCTCCCTCGTGCGCTCTCCTGTTCCGACCCTGCCGCTTACCGGATACCTGTCCGCCTTTCTCCCT
TCGGGAAGCGTGGCGCTTTCTCATAGCTCACGCTGTAGGTATCTCAGTTCGGTGTAGGTCGTTCGCTCCA
AGCTGGGCTGTGTGCACGAACCCCCCGTTCAGCCCGACCGCTGCGCCTTATCCGGTAACTATCGTCTTGA
GTCCAACCCGGTAAGACACGACTTATCGCCACTGGCAGCAGCCACTGGTAACAGGATTAGCAGAGCGAGG
TATGTAGGCGGTGCTACAGAGTTCTTGAAGTGGTGGCCTAACTACGGCTACACTAGAAGAACAGTATTTG
GTATCTGCGCTCTGCTGAAGCCAGTTACCTTCGGAAAAAGAGTTGGTAGCTCTTGATCCGGCAAACAAAC
CACCGCTGGTAGCGGTGGTTTTTTTGTTTGCAAGCAGCAGATTACGCGCAGAAAAAAAGGATCTCAAGAA
GATCCTTTGATCTTTTCTACGGGGTCTGACGCTCAGTGGAACGAAAACTCACGTTAAGGGATTTTGGTCA
TGAGATTATCAAAAAGGATCTTCACCTAGATCCTTTTAAATTAAAAATGAAGTTTTAAATCAATCTAAAG
TATATATGAGTAAACTTGGTCTGACAGTTACCAATGCTTAATCAGTGAGGCACCTATCTCAGCGATCTGT
CTATTTCGTTCATCCATAGTTGCATTTAAATTTCCGAACTCTCCAAGGCCCTCGTCGGAAAATCTTCAAA
CCTTTCGTCCGATCCATCTTGCAGGCTACCTCTCGAACGAACTATCGCAAGTCTCTTGGCCGGCCTTGCG
CCTTGGCTATTGCTTGGCAGCGCCTATCGCCAGGTATTACTCCAATCCCGAATATCCGAGATCGGGATCA
CCCGAGAGAAGTTCAACCTACATCCTCAATCCCGATCTATCCGAGATCCGAGGAATATCGAAATCGGGGC
GCGCCTGGCCTCCGCGCCGGGTTTTGGCGCCTCCCGCGGGCGCCCCCCTCGTCACGGCGAGCGCTGCCAC
GTCAGACGAAGGGCGCAGGAGCGTCCTGATCCTTCCGCCCGGACGCTCAGGACAGCGGCCCGCTGCTCAT
AAGACTCGGCCTTAGAACCCCAGTATCAGCAGAAGGACATTTTAGGACGGGACTTGGGTGACTCTAGGGC
ACTGGTTTTCTTTCCAGAGAGCGGAACAGGCGAGGAAAAGTAGTCCCTTCTCGGCGATTCTGCGGAGGGA
TCTCCGTGGGGCGGTGAACGCCGATGATTATATAAGGACGCGCCGGGTGTGGCACAGCTAGTTCCGTCGC
AGCCGGGATTTGGGTCGCGGTTCTTGTTTGTGGATCGCTGTGATCGTCACTTGGTGAGTAGCGGGCTGCT
GGGCTGGCCGGGGCTTTCGTGGCCGCCGGGCCGCTCGGTGGGACGGAAGCGTGTGGAGAGACCGCCAAGG
GCTGTAGTCTGGGTCCGCGAGCAAGGTTGCCCTGAACTGGGGGTTGGGGGGAGCGCAGCAAAATGGCGGC
TGTTCCCGAGTCTTGAATGGAAGACGCTTGTGAGGCGGGCTGTGAGGTCGTTGAAACAAGGTGGGGGGCA
TGGTGGGCGGCAAGAACCCAAGGTCTTGAGCCCTTCGCTAATGCGGGAAAGCTCTTATTCGGGTGAGATG
GGCTGGGCACCATCTGGGGACCCTGACGTGAAGTTTGTCACTGACTGGAGAACTCGGTTTGTCGTCTGTT
GCGGGGGCGGCAGTTATGGCGGTGCCGTTGGGCAGTGCACCCGTACCTTTGGGAGCGCGCGCCCTCGTCG
TGTCGTGACGTCACCCGTTCTGTTGGCTTATAATGCAGGGTGGGGCCACCTGCCGGTAGGTGTGCGGTAG
GCTTTTCTCCGTCGCAGGACGCAGGGTTCGGGCCTAGGGTAGGCTCTCCTGAATCGACAGGCGCCGGACC
TCTGGTGAGGGGAGGGATAAGTGAGGCGTCAGTTTCTTTGGTCGGTTTTATGTACCTATCTTCTTAAGTA
GCTGAAGCTCCGGTTTTGAACTATGCGCTCGGGGTTGGCGAGTGTGTTTTGTGAAGTTTTTTAGGCACCT
TTTGAAATGTAATCATTTGGGTCAATATGTAATTTTCAGTGTTAGACTTGTAAATTGTCCGCTAAATTCT
GGCCGTTTTTGGCTTTTTTGTTAGACAACATGGGTAAAAAGCCTGAACTCACCGCGACGTCTGTCGAGAA
GTTTCTGATCGAAAAGTTCGACAGCGTCTCCGACCTGATGCAGCTCTCGGAGGGCGAAGAATCTCGTGCT
TTCAGCTTCGATGTAGGAGGGCGTGGATATGTCCTGCGGGTAAATAGCTGCGCCGATGGTTTCTACAAAG
ATCGTTATGTTTATCGGCACTTTGCATCCGCCGCGCTCCCGATTCCGGAAGTGCTTGACATTGGGGAGTT
CAGCGAGAGCCTGACCTATTGCATCTCCCGCCGTGCACAGGGTGTCACGTTGCAAGACCTGCCTGAAACC
GAACTGCCCGCTGTTCTGCAGCCGGTCGCGGAGGCAATGGATGCCATCGCTGCCGCCGATCTTAGCCAGA
CGAGCGGGTTCGGCCCATTCGGACCGCAAGGAATCGGTCAATACACTACATGGCGTGATTTCATATGCGC
GATTGCTGATCCCCATGTGTATCACTGGCAAACTGTGATGGACGACACCGTCAGTGCGTCCGTCGCGCAG
GCTCTCGATGAGCTGATGCTTTGGGCCGAGGACTGCCCCGAAGTCCGGCACCTCGTGCACGCGGATTTCG
GCTCCAACAATGTCCTGACGGACAATGGCCGCATAACAGCGGTCATTGACTGGAGCGAGGCGATGTTCGG
GGATTCCCAATACGAGGTCGCCAACATCTTCTTCTGGAGGCCGTGGTTGGCTTGTATGGAGCAGCAGACG
CGCTACTTCGAGCGGAGGCATCCGGAGCTTGCAGGATCGCCCCGGCTCCGGGCGTATATGCTCCGCATTG
GTCTTGACCAACTCTATCAGAGCTTGGTTGACGGCAATTTCGATGATGCAGCTTGGGCGCAGGGTCGATG
CGACGCAATCGTCCGATCCGGAGCCGGGACTGTCGGGCGTACACAAATCGCCCGCAGAAGCGCCGCCGTC
TGGACCGATGGCTGTGTAGAAGTACTCGCCGATAGTGGAAACCGACGCCCCAGCACTCGTCCGAGGGCAA
AGGAATAAGCTAGTATGTAAGCCTAGTCTTAGATAATAAAATCGCTATCCATCGAAGATGGATGTGTGTT
GGTTTTTTGTGTGTGTAACGCTAGGCGCGCCTGGTGTACCGAGAACGATCCTCTCAGTGCGAGTCTCGAC
GATCCATATCGTTGCTTGGCAGTCAGCCAGTCGGAATCCAGCTTGGGACCCAGGAAGTCCAATCGTCAGA
TATTGTACTCAAGCCTGGTCACGGCAGCGTACCGATCTGTTTAAACCTAGATATTGATAGTCTGATCGGT
CAACGTATAATCGAGTCCTAGCTTTTGCAAACATCTATCAAGAGACAGGATCAGCAGGAGGCTTTCGCAT
GAGTATTCAACATTTCCGTGTCGCCCTTATTCCCTTTTTTGCGGCATTTTGCCTTCCTGTTTTTGCTCAC
CCAGAAACGCTGGTGAAAGTAAAAGATGCTGAAGATCAGTTGGGTGCGCGAGTGGGTTACATCGAACTGG
ATCTCAACAGCGGTAAGATCCTTGAGAGTTTTCGCCCCGAAGAACGCTTTCCAATGATGAGCACTTTTAA
AGTTCTGCTATGTGGCGCGGTATTATCCCGTATTGACGCCGGGCAAGAGCAACTCGGTCGCCGCATACAC
TATTCTCAGAATGACTTGGTTGAGTATTCACCAGTCACAGAAAAGCATCTTACGGATGGCATGACAGTAA
GAGAATTATGCAGTGCTGCCATAACCATGAGTGATAACACTGCGGCCAACTTACTTCTGACAACGATTGG
AGGACCGAAGGAGCTAACCGCTTTTTTGCACAACATGGGGGATCATGTAACTCGCCTTGATCGTTGGGAA
CCGGAGCTGAATGAAGCCATACCAAACGACGAGCGTGACACCACGATGCCTGTAGCAATGGCAACAACCT
TGCGTAAACTATTAACTGGCGAACTACTTACTCTAGCTTCCCGGCAACAGTTGATAGACTGGATGGAGGC
GGATAAAGTTGCAGGACCACTTCTGCGCTCGGCCCTTCCGGCTGGCTGGTTTATTGCTGATAAATCTGGA
GCCGGTGAGCGTGGGTCTCGCGGTATCATTGCAGCACTGGGGCCAGATGGTAAGCCCTCCCGTATCGTAG
TTATCTACACGACGGGGAGTCAGGCAACTATGGATGAACGAAATAGACAGATCGCTGAGATAGGTGCCTC
ACTGATTAAGCATTGGTAACCGATTCTAGGTGCATTGGCGCAGAAAAAAATGCCTGATGCGACGCTGCGC
GTCTTATACTCCCACATATGCCAGATTCAGCAACGGATACGGCTTCCCCAACTTGCCCACTTCCATACGT
GTCCTCCTTACCAGAAATTTATCCTTAAGATCGTTTAAACTCGACTCTGGCTCTATCGAATCTCCGTCGT
TTCGAGCTTACGCGAACAGCCGTGGCGCTCATTTGCTCGTCGGGCATCGAATCTCGTCAGCTATCGTCAG
CTTACCTTTTTGGCAGCGATCGCGGCTCCCGACATCTTGGACCATTAGCTCCACAGGTATCTTCTTCCCT
CTAGTGGTCATAACAGCAGCTTCAGCTACCTCTCAATTCAAAAAACCCCTCAAGACCCGTTTAGAGGCCC
CAAGGGGTTATGCTATCAATCGTTGCGTTACACACACAAAAAACCAACACACATCCATCTTCGATGGATA
GCGATTTTATTATCTAACTGCTGATCGAGTGTAGCCAGATCTAGTAATCAATTACGGGGTCATTAGTTCA
TAGCCCATATATGGAGTTCCGCGTTACATAACTTACGGTAAATGGCCCGCCTGGCTGACCGCCCAACGAC
CCCCGCCCATTGACGTCAATAATGACGTATGTTCCCATAGTAACGCCAATAGGGACTTTCCATTGACGTC
AATGGGTGGAGTATTTACGGTAAACTGCCCACTTGGCAGTACATCAAGTGTATCATATGCCAAGTACGCC
CCCTATTGACGTCAATGACGGTAAATGGCCCGCCTGGCATTATGCCCAGTACATGACCTTATGGGACTTT
CCTACTTGGCAGTACATCTACGTATTAGTCATCGCTATTACCATGCTGATGCGGTTTTGGCAGTACATCA
ATGGGCGTGGATAGCGGTTTGACTCACGGGGATTTCCAAGTCTCCACCCCATTGACGTCAATGGGAGTTT
GTTTTGGCACCAAAATCAACGGGACTTTCCAAAATGTCGTAACAACTCCGCCCCATTGACGCAAATGGGC
GGTAGGCGTGTACGGTGGGAGGTCTATATAAGCAGAGCTGGTTTAGTGAACCGTCAGATCAGATCTTTGT
CGATCCTACCATCCACTCGACACACCCGCCAGCGGCCGC
